Addgene plasmid #124642: pShuttle CMV RGECO-TnI
Purpose: Myofilament localised red genetically encoded calcium sensor in mammalian expression vector used for AdEasy adenoviral DNA recombination
Depositing lab: Matthew Daniels & Paul Robinson & Hugh Watkins. Publication: Measurement of Myofilament-Localised Calcium Dynamics in Adult Cardiomyocytes and the Effect of Hypertrophic Cardiomyopathy Mutations. Sparrow AJ, Sievert K, Patel S, Chang YF, Broyles CN, Brook FA, Watkins H, Geeves MA, Redwood CS, Robinson P, Daniels MJ. Circ Res. 2019 Feb 8. doi: 10.1161/CIRCRESAHA.118.314600. PubMed 30732532.
Backbone
  Vector backbone: pShuttle CMV
  Backbone manufacturer: Agilent
  Backbone size w/o insert (bp): 7500
  Total vector size (bp): 9390
  Vector type: Mammalian Expression
Growth in bacteria
  Bacterial resistance: Kanamycin, 50 μg/mL
  Growth temperature: 37°C
  Growth strain: NEB Stable
  Copy number: High Copy
Gene/Insert
  Gene/Insert name: RGECO-TnI
  Species: H. sapiens (human), Synthetic
  Insert size (bp): 1890
  Entrez Gene: TNNI3 (a.k.a. CMD1FF, CMD2A, CMH7, RCM1, TNNC1, cTnI)
  Promoter: CMV
  Cloning method: Restriction Enzyme; 5′ cloning site not1 (not destroyed); 3′ cloning site HindIII (not destroyed)
  Sequencing primers: 5′ GGTCTATATAAGCAGAGCTG; 3′ CTGATCATAATCAGCCATACCAC
Terms and licenses: Academic/Nonprofit Terms; Industry Terms: Not Available to Industry
How to cite: pShuttle CMV RGECO-TnI was a gift from Matthew Daniels & Paul Robinson & Hugh Watkins (Addgene plasmid # 124642 ; http://n2t.net/addgene:124642 ; RRID:Addgene_124642)
