[The description below was written by a language model from this plasmid's Addgene catalogue record and pLannotate feature annotations shown in this document.]
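Description:
pShuttle CMV RGECO-TnI is an adenoviral shuttle plasmid built on the pShuttle-CMV backbone of the AdEasy system. It carries a myofilament-targeted red calcium indicator and also works directly as a mammalian expression vector. It is maintained in E. coli from a high-copy ColE1/pUC-type origin under kanamycin selection, conferred by the Tn5 aminoglycoside phosphotransferase gene. An f1 origin, a partial bom site and remnants of β-lactamase and Tn5 transposase coding sequence are also annotated in the backbone. The catalogue lists a total size of about 9.39 kb, and the sequenced record is 9,363 nt.

The expression cassette uses the CMV immediate-early enhancer and promoter to drive a single fusion reading frame, terminated by an SV40 polyadenylation signal. The R-GECO sensor portion consists of a calmodulin-binding peptide from smooth muscle myosin light chain kinase, a red fluorescent protein core and calmodulin. The annotation software labels the core as a HyPerRed fragment, presumably because of sequence similarity with a related red fluorescent protein scaffold. Calcium-dependent binding of calmodulin to the peptide changes the fluorescence. This sensor is fused upstream of human cardiac troponin I (TNNI3), which anchors the indicator to the thin filament so that it reports calcium at the myofilament. The insert was cloned between NotI and HindIII sites.

Flanking the cassette are adenovirus serotype 5 elements: both inverted terminal repeats, the Ψ packaging signal, and homology regions covering the IX/IVa2 genes and part of E4. These arms allow recombination with an AdEasy adenoviral backbone plasmid in bacteria to generate a recombinant adenoviral genome. The associated work used the sensor to measure myofilament-localised calcium dynamics in adult cardiomyocytes and the effects of hypertrophic cardiomyopathy mutations.
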