Features (pLannotate 1.2.2; 21 found; start..end, strand, type, name):
     52..355     +  enhancer       CMV enhancer: human cytomegalovirus immediate early enhancer
    356..559     +  promoter       CMV promoter: human cytomegalovirus (CMV) immediate early promoter
    633..689     +  CDS            calmodulin-binding peptide: calmodulin-binding peptide from avian smooth muscle myosin light chain kinase
    695..1421    +  CDS            HyPerRed (fragment): red fluorescent genetically encoded indicator for H2O2 ()
   1427..1868    +  CDS            calmodulin (fragment): calcium-binding protein
   1881..2510    +  CDS            TNNI3: TNNI3_HUMAN - Also known as TNNC1. Experimental evidence at protein level: Swiss-Prot protein existence level 1. Troponin I is the inhibitory subunit of troponin, the thin filament regulatory complex which confers calcium-sensitivity to striated muscle actomyosin ATPase activity. From Homo sapiens (Human).
   2556..2640    +  CDS            large T antigen (fragment): large T antigen from SV40 (simian virus 40)
   2663..2784    +  polyA_signal   SV40 poly(A) signal: SV40 polyadenylation signal
   2878..3297    +  CDS            IX: CAP9_ADE05 - Experimental evidence at protein level: Swiss-Prot protein existence level 1. Structural component of the virion that acts as a cement protein on the capsid exterior and forms triskelion structures consisting of three molecules that stabilize three hexon trimers at the center of each icosahedral facet and fixes the peripentonal hexons. Dispensable for assembly. During virus entry, recruits the anterograde motor kinesin-1 to the capsid docked at the nuclear pore complex thereby subjecting the docked capsid to a pulling force. The resulting tension leads to capsid disruption, disper
   3363..4697    -  CDS            IVa2: PKG1_ADE05 - Experimental evidence at protein level: Swiss-Prot protein existence level 1. Component of the packaging machinery which encapsidates the viral DNA into preformed capsids and transcriptional activator of the viral major late promoter (MLP). Binds, along with packaging proteins 2 and 3, to the specific packaging sequence on the left end of viral genomic DNA and displays ATPase activity thereby providing the power stroke of the packaging machinery. The activity of packaging protein IVa2 is stimulated by protein 33K which acts as a terminase. May be the protein that pumps DNA into th
   5070..5231    -  CDS            E4RF2_ADE02 (fragment): Protein predicted: Swiss-Prot protein existence level 4. From Human adenovirus C serotype 2 (HAdV-2) (Human adenovirus 2).
   5282..5665    -  CDS            E4RF1_ADE02: Experimental evidence at protein level: Swiss-Prot protein existence level 1. May modulate tight-junctions functions of infected cells through interactions with PDZ proteins. E4 ORF1 has ben show for Adenovirus 9 to interact with protein involved in tight junction regulation. May play a role in mTOR activation by activating PI3- kinase, thus overriding cellular checkpoint for translation. From Human adenovirus C serotype 2 (HAdV-2) (Human adenovirus 2).
   5975..6077    -  repeat_region  ITR: inverted terminal repeat of human adenovirus serotype 5 inverted
   6097..6151    +  misc_feature   bom (fragment): basis of mobility region from pBR322
   6337..6925    -  rep_origin     ori: high-copy-number ColE1/pMB1/pBR322/pUC origin of replication
   7097..7411    -  CDS            bla(M) (fragment): β-lactamase lacking the signal sequence; bla(M); allows cytosolic expression of β-lactamase
   7456..7725    +  CDS            tnpA (fragment): TN5P_ECOLX - Also known as tnp. Experimental evidence at protein level: Swiss-Prot protein existence level 1. Mediates transposition of transposon Tn5 by a 'cut and paste' mechanism. First, the monomeric transposase binds the 19 bp inverted DNA repeats flanking the transposon. Then, dimerization of the DNA- bound transposase creates a synaptic DNA complex. After nicking of the first DNA strand, excision of the transposon proceeds through a series of intermediates. The transposase then mediates the insertion of the transposon at a new site by strand transfer. The activity of the wild- type tran
   7757..8551    +  CDS            NeoR/KanR: aminoglycoside phosphotransferase from Tn5; aph(3')-II (or nptII); confers resistance to neomycin, kanamycin, and G418 (Geneticin®)
   8621..8979    -  rep_origin     f1 ori (sequence partly withheld): f1 bacteriophage origin of replication; arrow indicates direction of (+) strand synthesis
   9017..9119    +  repeat_region  ITR: inverted terminal repeat of human adenovirus serotype 5 inverted
   9207..9357    +  misc_signal    Ad5 Ψ: packaging signal for adenovirus serotype 5
>Addgene plasmid #124642 | pShuttle CMV RGECO-TnI | addgene full sequence | sequence record 243833 | Addgene NGS Result
ATAGTAATCAATTACGGGGTCATTAGTTCATAGCCCATATATGGAGTTCCGCGTTACATAACTTACGGTA
AATGGCCCGCCTGGCTGACCGCCCAACGACCCCCGCCCATTGACGTCAATAATGACGTATGTTCCCATAG
TAACGCCAATAGGGACTTTCCATTGACGTCAATGGGTGGAGTATTTACGGTAAACTGCCCACTTGGCAGT
ACATCAAGTGTATCATATGCCAAGTACGCCCCCTATTGACGTCAATGACGGTAAATGGCCCGCCTGGCAT
TATGCCCAGTACATGACCTTATGGGACTTTCCTACTTGGCAGTACATCTACGTATTAGTCATCGCTATTA
CCATGGTGATGCGGTTTTGGCAGTACATCAATGGGCGTGGATAGCGGTTTGACTCACGGGGATTTCCAAG
TCTCCACCCCATTGACGTCAATGGGAGTTTGTTTTGGCACCAAAATCAACGGGACTTTCCAAAATGTCGT
AACAACTCCGCCCCATTGACGCAAATGGGCGGTAGGCGTGTACGGTGGGAGGTCTATATAAGCAGAGCTG
GTTTAGTGAACCGTCAGATCCGCTAGAGATCTGGTACCGTCGACGCGGCCGCCCACCATGGTAGACTCAT
CACGTCGTAAGTGGAATAAGGCAGGTCACGCAGTCAGAGCTATAGGTCGGCTGAGCTCACCCGTGGTTTC
CGAGCGGATGTACCCCGAGGACGGCGCCCTCAAGAGCGAGATCAAGAAGGGGCTGAGGCTGAAGGACGGC
GGCCACTACGCCGCCGAGGTCAAGACCACCTACAAGGCCAAGAAGCCCGTGCAGCTGCCCGGCGCCTACA
TCGTAGACATCAAGTTGGACATCGTGTCCCACAACGAGGACTACACCATCGTGGAACAGTGCGAACGCGC
CGAGGGCCGCCACTCCACCGGCGGCATGGACGAGCTATACAAGGGAGGTACAGGCGGGAGTCTGGTGAGC
AAGGGCGAGGAGGATAACATGGCCATCATCAAGGAGTTCATGCGCTTCAAGGTGCACATGGAGGGCTCCG
TGAACGGCCACGAGTTCGAGATCGAGGGCGAGGGCGAGGGCCGCCCCTACGAGGCCTTTCAGACCGCTAA
GCTGAAGGTGACCAAGGGTGGCCCCCTGCCCTTCGCCTGGGACATCCTGTCCCCTCAGTTCATGTACGGC
TCCAAGGCCTACATTAAGCACCCAGCCGACATCCCCGACTACTTCAAGCTGTCCTTCCCCGAGGGCTTCA
GGTGGGAGCGCGTGATGAACTTCGAGGACGGCGGCATTATTCACGTTAACCAGGACTCCTCCCTGCAGGA
CGGCGTATTCATCTACAAGGTGAAGCTGCGCGGCACCAACTTCCCCCCCGACGGCCCCGTAATGCAGAAG
AAGACCATGGGCTGGGAGGCTACGCGTGACCAACTGACTGAGGAGCAGATCGCAGAATTTAAAGAGGCTT
TCTCCCTATTTGACAAGGACGGGGATGGGACGATAACAACCAAGGAGCTGGGGACGGTGATGCGGTCTCT
GGGGCAGAACCCCACAGAAGCAGAGCTGCAGGACATGATCAATGAAGTAGATGCCGACGGTGACGGCACA
TTCGACTTCCCTGAGTTCCTGACGATGATGGCAAGAAAAATGAATGACACAGACAGTGAAGAGGAAATTA
GAGAAGCGTTCCGCGTGTTTGATAAGGACGGCAATGGCTACATCGGCGCAGCAGAGCTTCGCCACGTGAT
GACAGACCTTGGAGAGAAGTTAACAGATGAGGAGGTTGATGAAATGATCAGGGTAGCAGACATCGATGGG
GATGGTCAGGTAAACTACGAAGAGTTTGTCCAAATGATGACAGCGAAGCATATGCTCGAGATGGCGGATG
GGAGCAGCGATGCGGCTAGGGAACCTCGCCCTGCACCAGCCCCAATCAGACGCCGCTCCTCCAACTACCG
CGCTTATGCCACGGAGCCGCACGCCAAGAAAAAATCTAAGATCTCCGCTTCAAGAAAATTGCAGCTGAAG
ACTCTGCTGCTGCAGATTGCAAAGCAAGAGCTGGAGCGAGAGGCGGAGGAGCGGCGCGGGGAGAAGGGGC
GCGCTCTGAGCACCCGCTGCCAGCCGCTGGAGTTGACCGGGCTGGGCTTCGCGGAGCTGCAGGACTTGTG
CCGACAGCTCCACGCCCGTGTGGACAAGGTGGATGAAGAGAGATACGACATAGAGGCAAAAGTCACCAAG
AACATCACGGAGATTGCAGATCTGACTCAGAAGATCTTTGACCTTCGAGGCAAGTTTAAGCGGCCCACCC
TGCGGAGAGTGAGGATCTCTGCAGATGCCATGATGCAGGCGCTGCTGGGGGCCCGGGCTAAGGAGTCCCT
GGACCTGCGGGCCCACCTCAAGCAGGTGAAGAAGGAGGACACCGAGAAGGAAAACCGGGAGGTGGGAGAC
TGGCGCAAGAACATCGATGCACTGAGTGGAATGGAGGGCCGCAAGAAAAAGTTTGAGAGCTGAAAGCTTC
TAGATAAGATATCCGATCCACCGGATCTAGATAACTGATCATAATCAGCCATACCACATTTGTAGAGGTT
TTACTTGCTTTAAAAAACCTCCCACACCTCCCCCTGAACCTGAAACATAAAATGAATGCAATTGTTGTTG
TTAACTTGTTTATTGCAGCTTATAATGGTTACAAATAAAGCAATAGCATCACAAATTTCACAAATAAAGC
ATTTTTTTCACTGCATTCTAGTTGTGGTTTGTCCAAACTCATCAATGTATCTTAACGCGGATCTGGGCGT
GGTTAAGGGTGGGAAAGAATATATAAGGTGGGGGTCTTATGTAGTTTTGTATCTGTTTTGCAGCAGCCGC
CGCCGCCATGAGCACCAACTCGTTTGATGGAAGCATTGTGAGCTCATATTTGACAACGCGCATGCCCCCA
TGGGCCGGGGTGCGTCAGAATGTGATGGGCTCCAGCATTGATGGTCGCCCCGTCCTGCCCGCAAACTCTA
CTACCTTGACCTACGAGACCGTGTCTGGAACGCCGTTGGAGACTGCAGCCTCCGCCGCCGCTTCAGCCGC
TGCAGCCACCGCCCGCGGGATTGTGACTGACTTTGCTTTCCTGAGCCCGCTTGCAAGCAGTGCAGCTTCC
CGTTCATCCGCCCGCGATGACAAGTTGACGGCTCTTTTGGCACAATTGGATTCTTTGACCCGGGAACTTA
ATGTCGTTTCTCAGCAGCTGTTGGATCTGCGCCAGCAGGTTTCTGCCCTGAAGGCTTCCTCCCCTCCCAA
TGCGGTTTAAAACATAAATAAAAAACCAGACTCTGTTTGGATTTGGATCAAGCAAGTGTCTTGCTGTCTT
TATTTAGGGGTTTTGCGCGCGCGGTAGGCCCGGGACCAGCGGTCTCGGTCGTTGAGGGTCCTGTGTATTT
TTTCCAGGACGTGGTAAAGGTGACTCTGGATGTTCAGATACATGGGCATAAGCCCGTCTCTGGGGTGGAG
GTAGCACCACTGCAGAGCTTCATGCTGCGGGGTGGTGTTGTAGATGATCCAGTCGTAGCAGGAGCGCTGG
GCGTGGTGCCTAAAAATGTCTTTCAGTAGCAAGCTGATTGCCAGGGGCAGGCCCTTGGTGTAAGTGTTTA
CAAAGCGGTTAAGCTGGGATGGGTGCATACGTGGGGATATGAGATGCATCTTGGACTGTATTTTTAGGTT
GGCTATGTTCCCAGCCATATCCCTCCGGGGATTCATGTTGTGCAGAACCACCAGCACAGTGTATCCGGTG
CACTTGGGAAATTTGTCATGTAGCTTAGAAGGAAATGCGTGGAAGAACTTGGAGACGCCCTTGTGACCTC
CAAGATTTTCCATGCATTCGTCCATAATGATGGCAATGGGCCCACGGGCGGCGGCCTGGGCGAAGATATT
TCTGGGATCACTAACGTCATAGTTGTGTTCCAGGATGAGATCGTCATAGGCCATTTTTACAAAGCGCGGG
CGGAGGGTGCCAGACTGCGGTATAATGGTTCCATCCGGCCCAGGGGCGTAGTTACCCTCACAGATTTGCA
TTTCCCACGCTTTGAGTTCAGATGGGGGGATCATGTCTACCTGCGGGGCGATGAAGAAAACGGTTTCCGG
GGTAGGGGAGATCAGCTGGGAAGAAAGCAGGTTCCTGAGCAGCTGCGACTTACCGCAGCCGGTGGGCCCG
TAAATCACACCTATTACCGGCTGCAACTGGTAGTTAAGAGAGCTGCAGCTGCCGTCATCCCTGAGCAGGG
GGGCCACTTCGTTAAGCATGTCCCTGACTCGCATGTTTTCCCTGACCAAATCCGCCAGAAGGCGCTCGCC
GCCCAGCGATAGCAGTTCTTGCAAGGAAGCAAAGTTTTTCAACGGTTTGAGACCGTCCGCCGTAGGCATG
CTTTTGAGCGTTTGACCAAGCAGTTCCAGGCGGTCCCACAGCTCGGTCACCTGCTCTACGGCATCTCGAT
CCAGCATATCTCCTCGTTTCGCGGGTTGGGGCGGCTTTCGCTGTACGGCAGTAGTCGGTGCTCGTCCAGA
CGGGCCAGGGTCATGTCTTTCCACGGGCGCAGGGTCCTCGTCAGCGTAGTCTGGGTCACGGTGAAGGGGT
GCGCTCCGGGCTGCGCGCTGGCCAGGGTGCGCTTGAGGCTGGTCCTGCTGGTGCTGAAGCGCTGCCGGTC
TTCGCCCTGCGCGTCGGCCAGGTAGCATTTGACCATGGTGTCATAGTCCAGCCCCTCCGCGGCGTGGCCC
TTGGCGCGCAGCTTGCCCTTGGAGGAGGCGCCGCACGAGGGGCAGTGCAGACTTTTGAGGGCGTAGAGCT
TGGGCGCGAGAAATACCGATTCCGGGGAGTAGGCATCCGCGCCGCAGGCCCCGCAGACGGTCTCGCATTC
CACGAGCCAGGTGAGCTCTGGCCGTTCGGGGTCAAAAACCAGGTTTCCCCCATGCTTTTTGATGCGTTTC
TTACCTCTGGTTTCCATGAGCCGGTGTCCACGCTCGGTGACGAAAAGGCTGTCCGTGTCCCCGTATACAG
ACTTGAGAGGGAGTTTAAACGAATTCAATAGCTTGTTGCATGGGCGGCGATATAAAATGCAAGGTGCTGC
TCAAAAAATCAGGCAAAGCCTCGCGCAAAAAAGAAAGCACATCGTAGTCATGCTCATGCAGATAAAGGCA
GGTAAGCTCCGGAACCACCACAGAAAAAGACACCATTTTTCTCTCAAACATGTCTGCGGGTTTCTGCATA
AACACAAAATAAAATAACAAAAAAACATTTAAACATTAGAAGCCTGTCTTACAACAGGAAAAACAACCCT
TATAAGCATAAGACGGACTACGGCCATGCCGGCGTGACCGTAAAAAAACTGGTCACCGTGATTAAAAAGC
ACCACCGACAGCTCCTCGGTCATGTCCGGAGTCATAATGTAAGACTCGGTAAACACATCAGGTTGATTCA
CATCGGTCAGTGCTAAAAAGCGACCGAAATAGCCCGGGGGAATACATACCCGCAGGCGTAGAGACAACAT
TACAGCCCCCATAGGAGGTATAACAAAATTAATAGGAGAGAAAAACACATAAACACCTGAAAAACCCTCC
TGCCTAGGCAAAATAGCACCCTCCCGCTCCAGAACAACATACAGCGCTTCCACAGCGGCAGCCATAACAG
TCAGCCTTACCAGTAAAAAAGAAAACCTATTAAAAAAACACCACTCGACACGGCACCAGCTCAATCAGTC
ACAGTGTAAAAAAGGGCCAAGTGCAGAGCGAGTATATATAGGACTAAAAAATGACGTAACGGTTAAAGTC
CACAAAAAACACCCAGAAAACCGCACGCGAACCTACGCCCAGAAACGAAAGCCAAAAAACCCACAACTTC
CTCAAATCGTCACTTCCGTTTTCCCACGTTACGTCACTTCCCATTTTAAGAAAACTACAATTCCCAACAC
ATACAAGTTACTCCGCCCTAAAACCTACGTCACCCGCCCCGTTCCCACGCCCCGCGCCACGTCACAAACT
CCACCCCCTCATTATCATATTGGCTTCAATCCAAAATAAGGTATATTATTGATGATGTTAATTAACATGC
ATGGATCCATATGCGGTGTGAAATACCGCACAGATGCGTAAGGAGAAAATACCGCATCAGGCGCTCTTCC
GCTTCCTCGCTCACTGACTCGCTGCGCTCGGTCGTTCGGCTGCGGCGAGCGGTATCAGCTCACTCAAAGG
CGGTAATACGGTTATCCACAGAATCAGGGGATAACGCAGGAAAGAACATGTGAGCAAAAGGCCAGCAAAA
GGCCAGGAACCGTAAAAAGGCCGCGTTGCTGGCGTTTTTCCATAGGCTCCGCCCCCCTGACGAGCATCAC
AAAAATCGACGCTCAAGTCAGAGGTGGCGAAACCCGACAGGACTATAAAGATACCAGGCGTTTCCCCCTG
GAAGCTCCCTCGTGCGCTCTCCTGTTCCGACCCTGCCGCTTACCGGATACCTGTCCGCCTTTCTCCCTTC
GGGAAGCGTGGCGCTTTCTCATAGCTCACGCTGTAGGTATCTCAGTTCGGTGTAGGTCGTTCGCTCCAAG
CTGGGCTGTGTGCACGAACCCCCCGTTCAGCCCGACCGCTGCGCCTTATCCGGTAACTATCGTCTTGAGT
CCAACCCGGTAAGACACGACTTATCGCCACTGGCAGCAGCCACTGGTAACAGGATTAGCAGAGCGAGGTA
TGTAGGCGGTGCTACAGAGTTCTTGAAGTGGTGGCCTAACTACGGCTACACTAGAAGGACAGTATTTGGT
ATCTGCGCTCTGCTGAAGCCAGTTACCTTCGGAAAAAGAGTTGGTAGCTCTTGATCCGGCAAACAAACCA
CCGCTGGTAGCGGTGGTTTTTTTGTTTGCAAGCAGCAGATTACGCGCAGAAAAAAAGGATCTCAAGAAGA
TCCTTTGATCTTTTCTACGGGGTCTGACGCTCAGTGGAACGAAAACTCACGTTAAGGGATTTTGGTCATG
AGATTATCAAAAAGGATCTTCACCTAGATCCTTTTAAATTAAAAATGAAGTTTTAAATCAATCTAAAGTA
TATATGAGTAAACTTGGTCTGACAGTTACCAATGCTTAATCAGTGAGGCACCTATCTCAGCGATCTGTCT
ATTTCGTTCATCCATAGTTGCCTGACTCCCCGTCGTGTAGATAACTACGATACGGGAGGGCTTACCATCT
GGCCCCAGTGCTGCAATGATACCGCGAGACCCACGCTCACCGGCTCCAGATTTATCAGCAATAAACCAGC
CAGCCGGAAGGGCCGAGCGCAGAAGTGGTCCTGCAACTTTATCCGCCTCCATCCAGTCTATTAATTGTTG
CCGGGAAGCTAGAGTAAGTAGTTCGCCAGTTAATAGTTTGCGCAACGTTGTTGCCATTGCTGCAGCCATG
AGATTATCAAAAAGGATCTTCACCTAGATCCTTTTCACGTAGAAAGCCAGTCCGCAGAAACGGTGCTGAC
CCCGGATGAATGTCAGCTACTGGGCTATCTGGACAAGGGAAAACGCAAGCGCAAAGAGAAAGCAGGTAGC
TTGCAGTGGGCTTACATGGCGATAGCTAGACTGGGCGGTTTTATGGACAGCAAGCGAACCGGAATTGCCA
GCTGGGGCGCCCTCTGGTAAGGTTGGGAAGCCCTGCAAAGTAAACTGGATGGCTTTCTTGCCGCCAAGGA
TCTGATGGCGCAGGGGATCAAGCTCTGATCAAGAGACAGGATGAGGATCGTTTCGCATGATTGAACAAGA
TGGATTGCACGCAGGTTCTCCGGCCGCTTGGGTGGAGAGGCTATTCGGCTATGACTGGGCACAACAGACA
ATCGGCTGCTCTGATGCCGCCGTGTTCCGGCTGTCAGCGCAGGGGCGCCCGGTTCTTTTTGTCAAGACCG
ACCTGTCCGGTGCCCTGAATGAACTGCAAGACGAGGCAGCGCGGCTATCGTGGCTGGCCACGACGGGCGT
TCCTTGCGCAGCTGTGCTCGACGTTGTCACTGAAGCGGGAAGGGACTGGCTGCTATTGGGCGAAGTGCCG
GGGCAGGATCTCCTGTCATCTCACCTTGCTCCTGCCGAGAAAGTATCCATCATGGCTGATGCAATGCGGC
GGCTGCATACGCTTGATCCGGCTACCTGCCCATTCGACCACCAAGCGAAACATCGCATCGAGCGAGCACG
TACTCGGATGGAAGCCGGTCTTGTCGATCAGGATGATCTGGACGAAGAGCATCAGGGGCTCGCGCCAGCC
GAACTGTTCGCCAGGCTCAAGGCGAGCATGCCCGACGGCGAGGATCTCGTCGTGACCCATGGCGATGCCT
GCTTGCCGAATATCATGGTGGAAAATGGCCGCTTTTCTGGATTCATCGACTGTGGCCGGCTGGGTGTGGC
GGACCGCTATCAGGACATAGCGTTGGCTACCCGTGATATTGCTGAAGAGCTTGGCGGCGAATGGGCTGAC
CGCTTCCTCGTGCTTTACGGTATCGCCGCTCCCGATTCGCAGCGCATCGCCTTCTATCGCCTTCTTGACG
AGTTCTTCTGAATTTTGTTAAAATTTTTGTTAAATCAGCTCATTTTTTAACCAATAGGCCGAAATCGGCA
AAATCCCTTATAAATCAAAAGAATAGACCGAGATAGGGT
[37 nt withheld, positions 8650-8686]
AAAGAACGTGGACTCCAACGTCAAAGG
[49 nt withheld, positions 8714-8762]
T
[91 nt withheld, positions 8764-8854]
G
[124 nt withheld, positions 8856-8979]
CCATTCGCCATTCAGGATCGAATTAATTCTTAATTAACATCATCAATAATATACCTTATTTTGGATTGAA
GCCAATATGATAATGAGGGGGTGGAGTTTGTGACGTGGCGCGGGGCGTGGGAACGGGGCGGGTGACGTAG
TAGTGTGGCGGAAGTGTGATGTTGCAAGTGTGGCGGAACACATGTAAGCGACGGATGTGGCAAAAGTGAC
GTTTTTGGTGTGCGCCGGTGTACACAGGAAGTGACAATTTTCGCGCGGTTTTAGGCGGATGTTGTAGTAA
ATTTGGGCGTAACCGAGTAAGATTTGGCCATTTTCGCGGGAAAACTGAATAAGAGGAAGTGAAATCTGAA
TAATTTTGTGTTACTCATAGCGCGTAATACTGTA
